Addgene plasmid #64730: pcDNA3-PM-CaNAR2
Purpose: Plasma membrane-targeted FRET biosensor for monitoring calcineurin (CaN) phosphatase activity.
Depositing lab: Jin Zhang. Depositing organization: Johns Hopkins University and School of Medicine. Publication: Calmodulin-controlled spatial decoding of oscillatory Ca2+ signals by calcineurin. Mehta S, Aye-Han NN, Ganesan A, Oldach L, Gorshkov K, Zhang J. eLife. 2014 Jul 23;3:e03765. doi: 10.7554/eLife.03765. PubMed 25056880.
Backbone
  Vector backbone: pcDNA3
  Backbone manufacturer: Invitrogen
  Backbone size w/o insert (bp): 5446
  Total vector size (bp): 7797
  Vector type: Mammalian Expression
  Selectable markers: Neomycin (select with G418)
Growth in bacteria
  Bacterial resistance: Ampicillin, 100 μg/mL
  Growth temperature: 37°C
  Growth strain: DH5alpha
  Copy number: High Copy
Gene/Insert
  Gene/Insert name: Lyn-CaNAR2
  Species: H. sapiens (human), Synthetic
  Insert size (bp): 2382
  Promoter: CMV
  Tag / fusion protein: Cerulean3 (N terminal on insert); YPet (C terminal on insert); N-terminal targeting sequence from Lyn kinase (N terminal on insert)
  Cloning method: Restriction Enzyme; 5′ cloning site HindIII (not destroyed); 3′ cloning site EcoRI (not destroyed)
  Sequencing primers: 5′ T7 forward; 3′ BGH reverse
Terms and licenses: Academic/Nonprofit Terms; Industry Terms: Not Available to Industry
How to cite: pcDNA3-PM-CaNAR2 was a gift from Jin Zhang (Addgene plasmid # 64730 ; http://n2t.net/addgene:64730 ; RRID:Addgene_64730)
