[The description below was written by a language model from this plasmid's Addgene catalogue record and pLannotate feature annotations shown in this document.]
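Description:
pcDNA3-PM-CaNAR2 is a mammalian expression plasmid built on the Invitrogen pcDNA3 backbone that encodes a plasma membrane-targeted FRET biosensor for calcineurin (CaN) phosphatase activity. It is propagated in E. coli as a high-copy plasmid through its ColE1/pUC-type origin and selected with ampicillin via the β-lactamase gene. An f1 origin is also present. For mammalian cells, an SV40 early promoter drives the neomycin phosphotransferase gene, followed by an SV40 polyadenylation signal, which permits G418 selection of stable transfectants.

The payload, Lyn-CaNAR2 (about 2.4 kb, cloned between HindIII and EcoRI), is transcribed from the CMV immediate early enhancer and promoter and terminated by the bovine growth hormone poly(A) signal. The annotated reading frame consists of the cyan fluorescent protein mCerulean3, a fragment of human NFATC2 (NFAT1), and the yellow fluorescent protein YPet. The catalogue entry also lists an N-terminal targeting sequence from Lyn kinase. This motif is not annotated separately in the feature table but would lie in the short stretch upstream of mCerulean3, and it provides the plasma membrane localisation indicated by "PM" in the name. NFAT is a well-known calcineurin substrate, so the sandwiched fragment presumably acts as the sensing domain, with dephosphorylation changing energy transfer between the cyan donor and yellow acceptor. The record itself does not detail the mechanism.

T7 and SP6 promoters flank the insert and, together with the BGH region, provide sequencing primer sites. The short HIV-1 LTR, ble, lacI and partial SV40 promoter hits are probably backbone remnants or annotation artefacts rather than functional parts. The construct is used for live-cell imaging of calcineurin activity at the plasma membrane, and the associated publication studies how calcineurin decodes oscillatory Ca2+ signals.
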