Features (pLannotate 1.2.2; 23 found; start..end, strand, type, name):
     36..80      -  misc_feature   bom (fragment): basis of mobility region from pBR322
    235..614     +  enhancer       CMV enhancer: human cytomegalovirus immediate early enhancer
    615..818     +  promoter       CMV promoter: human cytomegalovirus (CMV) immediate early promoter
    814..847     +  LTR            5' LTR (truncated) (fragment): truncated 5' long terminal repeat (LTR) from HIV-1
    863..881     +  promoter       T7 promoter: promoter for bacteriophage T7 RNA polymerase
    946..1662    +  CDS            mCerulean3: mCerulean3 is a basic (constitutively fluorescent) cyan fluorescent protein published in 2011, derived from Aequorea victoria. It is reported to be a somewhat slowly-maturing monomer with very low acid sensitivity.
   1672..2562    +  CDS            NFATC2 (fragment): NFAC2_HUMAN - Also known as NFAT1, NFATP. Experimental evidence at protein level: Swiss-Prot protein existence level 1. Plays a role in the inducible expression of cytokine genes in T-cells, especially in the induction of the IL-2, IL-3, IL-4, TNF-alpha or GM-CSF. Promotes invasive migration through the activation of GPC6 expression and WNT5A signaling pathway. From Homo sapiens (Human).
   2569..3279    +  CDS            YPet: yellow fluorescent protein optimized for FRET with CyPet (Nguyen and Daugherty, 2005)
   3346..3364    -  promoter       SP6 promoter: promoter for bacteriophage SP6 RNA polymerase
   3390..3614    +  polyA_signal   bGH poly(A) signal: bovine growth hormone polyadenylation signal
   3618..3639    +  promoter       SV40 promoter (fragment): SV40 enhancer and early promoter
   3660..4088    +  rep_origin     f1 ori (sequence partly withheld): f1 bacteriophage origin of replication; arrow indicates direction of (+) strand synthesis
   4102..4432    +  promoter       SV40 promoter: SV40 enhancer and early promoter
   4499..5290    +  CDS            neo: KKA2_KLEPN - Also known as kan, nptII. Experimental evidence at protein level: Swiss-Prot protein existence level 1. Resistance to kanamycin, neomycin, paromomycin, ribostamycin, butirosin and gentamicin B. From Klebsiella pneumoniae.
   5314..5472    +  CDS            ble (fragment): BLE_KLEPN - Experimental evidence at protein level: Swiss-Prot protein existence level 1. Binding protein with a strong affinity to the bleomycin family of antibiotics. Binds to CL990; an antimitotic-antibiotic compound. From Klebsiella pneumoniae.
   5467..5588    +  polyA_signal   SV40 poly(A) signal: SV40 polyadenylation signal
   5661..5677    -  protein_bind   lac operator: The lac repressor binds to the lac operator to inhibit transcription in E. coli. This inhibition can be relieved by adding lactose or isopropyl-β-D-thiogalactopyranoside (IPTG). lac repressor encoded by lacI
   5685..5715    -  promoter       lac promoter: promoter for the E. coli lac operon
   5730..5751    -  protein_bind   CAP binding site: CAP binding activates transcription in the presence of cAMP. E. coli catabolite activator protein
   5764..5856    -  CDS            lacI (fragment): lac repressor; lacI; The lac repressor binds to the lac operator to inhibit transcription in E. coli. This inhibition can be relieved by adding lactose or isopropyl-β-D-thiogalactopyranoside (IPTG).
   6039..6627    -  rep_origin     ori: high-copy-number ColE1/pMB1/pBR322/pUC origin of replication
   6798..7658    -  CDS            AmpR: β-lactamase; bla; confers resistance to ampicillin, carbenicillin, and related antibiotics
   7659..7763    -  promoter       AmpR promoter: bla
>Addgene plasmid #64730 | pcDNA3-PM-CaNAR2 | depositor full sequence | sequence record 109348 | pcDNA3-PM-CaNAR2 sequence 7794 bps
GACGGATCGGGAGATCTCCCGATCCCCTATGGTCGACTCTCAGTACAATCTGCTCTGATGCCGCATAGTT
AAGCCAGTATCTGCTCCCTGCTTGTGTGTTGGAGGTCGCTGAGTAGTGCGCGAGCAAAATTTAAGCTACA
ACAAGGCAAGGCTTGACCGACAATTGCATGAAGAATCTGCTTAGGGTTAGGCGTTTTGCGCTGCTTCGCG
ATGTACGGGCCAGATATACGCGTTGACATTGATTATTGACTAGTTATTAATAGTAATCAATTACGGGGTC
ATTAGTTCATAGCCCATATATGGAGTTCCGCGTTACATAACTTACGGTAAATGGCCCGCCTGGCTGACCG
CCCAACGACCCCCGCCCATTGACGTCAATAATGACGTATGTTCCCATAGTAACGCCAATAGGGACTTTCC
ATTGACGTCAATGGGTGGACTATTTACGGTAAACTGCCCACTTGGCAGTACATCAAGTGTATCATATGCC
AAGTACGCCCCCTATTGACGTCAATGACGGTAAATGGCCCGCCTGGCATTATGCCCAGTACATGACCTTA
TGGGACTTTCCTACTTGGCAGTACATCTACGTATTAGTCATCGCTATTACCATGGTGATGCGGTTTTGGC
AGTACATCAATGGGCGTGGATAGCGGTTTGACTCACGGGGATTTCCAAGTCTCCACCCCATTGACGTCAA
TGGGAGTTTGTTTTGGCACCAAAATCAACGGGACTTTCCAAAATGTCGTAACAACTCCGCCCCATTGACG
CAAATGGGCGGTAGGCGTGTACGGTGGGAGGTCTATATAAGCAGAGCTCTCTGGCTAACTAGAGAACCCA
CTGCTTACTGGCTTATCGAAATTAATACGACTCACTATAGGGAGACCCAAGCTTGCGGCCGCCACCATGG
GCTGCATCAAGAGCAAGCGCAAGGACAAGGATCCCATGGTGAGCAAGGGCGAGGAGCTGTTCACCGGGGT
GGTGCCCATCCTGGTCGAGCTGGACGGCGACGTAAACGGCCACAAGTTCAGCGTGTCCGGCGAGGGCGAG
GGCGATGCCACCTACGGCAAGCTGACCCTGAAGTTCATCTGCACCACCGGCAAGCTGCCCGTGCCCTGGC
CCACCCTCGTGACCACCCTGAGCTGGGGCGTGCAGTGCTTCGCCCGCTACCCCGACCACATGAAGCAGCA
CGACTTCTTCAAGTCCGCCATGCCCGAAGGCTACGTCCAGGAGCGCACCATCTTCTTCAAGGACGACGGC
AACTACAAGACCCGCGCCGAGGTGAAGTTCGAGGGCGACACCCTGGTGAACCGCATCGAGCTGAAGGGCA
TCGACTTCAAGGAGGACGGCAACATCCTGGGGCACAAGCTGGAGTACAACGCCATCCACGGCAACGTCTA
TATCACCGCCGACAAGCAGAAGAACGGCATCAAGGCCAACTTCGGCCTCAACTGCAACATCGAGGACGGC
AGCGTGCAGCTCGCCGACCACTACCAGCAGAACACCCCCATCGGCGACGGCCCCGTGCTGCTGCCCGACA
ACCACTACCTGAGCACCCAGTCCAAGCTGAGCAAAGACCCCAACGAGAAGCGCGATCACATGGTCCTGCT
GGAGTTCGTGACCGCCGCCGGGATCACTCTCGGCATGGACGAGCTGTACAAGCGCATGCCCATGAACGCC
CCCGAGCGGCAGCCCCAACCCGACGGCGGGGACGCCCCAGGCCACGAGCCTGGGGGCAGCCCCCAAGACG
AGCTTGACTTCTCCATCCTCTTCGACTATGAGTATTTGAATCCGAACGAAGAAGAGCCGAATGCACATAA
GGTCGCCAGCCCACCCTCCGGACCCGCATACCCCGATGATGTAATGGACTATGGCCTCAAGCCATACAGC
CCCCTTGCTAGTCTCTCTGGCGAGCCCCCCGGCCGATTCGGAGAGCCGGATAGGGTAGGGCCGCAGAAGT
TTCTGAGCGCGGCCAAGCCAGCAGGGGCCTCGGGCCTGAGCCCTCGGATCGAGATCACTCCGTCCCACGA
ACTGATCCAGGCAGTGGGGCCCCTCCGCATGAGAGACGCGGGCCTCCTGGTGGAGCAGCCTCCCCTGGCC
GGGGTGGCCGCCAGCCCGAGGTTCACCCTGCCCGTGCCCGGCTTCGAGGGCTACCGCGAGCCGCTTTGCT
TGAGCCCCGCTAGCAGCGGCTCCTCTGCCAGCTTCATTTCTGACACCTTCTCCCCCTACACCTCGCCCTG
CGTCTCGCCCAATAACGGCGGGCCCGACGACCTGTGTCCGCAGTTTCAAAACATCCCTGCTCATTATTCC
CCCAGAACCTCGCCAATAATGTCACCTCGAACCAGCCTCGCCGAGGACAGCTGCCTGGGCCGCCACTCGC
CCGTGCCCCGTCCGGCCTCCCGCTCCTCATCGCCTGGTGCCAAGCGGAGGCATTCGTGCGCCGAGGCCTT
GGTTGCCCTGCCGCCCGGAGCCTCACCCCAGCGCTCCCGGAGCCCCTCGCCGCAGCCCTCATCTCACGTG
GCACCCCAGGACCACGGCTCCCCGGCTGGGTACCCCCCTGTTGAGCTCTCTAAAGGTGAAGAATTATTCA
CTGGTGTTGTCCCAATTTTGGTTGAATTAGATGGTGATGTTAATGGTCACAAATTTTCTGTCTCCGGTGA
AGGTGAAGGTGATGCTACGTACGGTAAATTGACCTTAAAATTACTCTGTACTACTGGTAAATTGCCAGTT
CCATGGCCAACCTTAGTCACTACTTTAGGTTATGGTGTTCAATGTTTTGCTAGATACCCAGATCATATGA
AACAACATGACTTTTTCAAGTCTGCCATGCCAGAAGGTTATGTTCAAGAAAGAACTATTTTTTTCAAAGA
TGACGGTAACTACAAGACCAGAGCTGAAGTCAAGTTTGAAGGTGATACCTTAGTTAATAGAATCGAATTA
AAAGGTATTGATTTTAAAGAAGATGGTAACATTTTAGGTCACAAATTGGAATACAACTATAACTCTCACA
ATGTTTACATCACTGCTGACAAACAAAAGAATGGTATCAAAGCTAACTTCAAAATTAGACACAACATTGA
AGATGGTGGTGTTCAATTAGCTGACCATTATCAACAAAATACTCCAATTGGTGATGGTCCAGTCTTGTTA
CCAGACAACCATTACTTATCCTATCAATCTGCCTTATTCAAAGATCCAAACGAAAAGAGAGACCACATGG
TCTTGTTAGAATTTTTGACTGCTGCTGGTATTACCGAGGGTATGAATGAATTGTACAAATAGTAAGAATT
CTGCAGATATCCATCACACTGGCGGCCGCTCGAGCATGCATCTAGAGGGCCCTATTCTATAGTGTCACCT
AAATGCTAGAGCTCGCTGATCAGCCTCGACTGTGCCTTCTAGTTGCCAGCCATCTGTTGTTTGCCCCTCC
CCCGTGCCTTCCTTGACCCTGGAAGGTGCCACTCCCACTGTCCTTTCCTAATAAAATGAGGAAATTGCAT
CGCATTGTCTGAGTAGGTGTCATTCTATTCTGGGGGGTGGGGTGGGGCAGGACAGCAAGGGGGAGGATTG
GGAAGACAATAGCAGGCATGCTGGGGATGCGGTGGGCTCTATGGCTTCTGAGGCGGAAAGAACCAGCTGG
GGCTCTAGGGGGTATCCCC
[124 nt withheld, positions 3660-3783]
C
[32 nt withheld, positions 3785-3816]
CA
[57 nt withheld, positions 3819-3875]
A
[49 nt withheld, positions 3877-3925]
CCTTTGACGTTGGAGTCCACGTTCTTT
[37 nt withheld, positions 3953-3989]
ACCCTATCTCGGTCTATTCTTTTGATTTATAAGGGATTTTGGGGATTTCGGCCTATTGGTTAAAAAATGA
GCTGATTTAACAAAAATTTAACGCGAATTAATTCTGTGGAATGTGTGTCAGTTAGGGTGTGGAAAGTCCC
CAGGCTCCCCAGGCAGGCAGAAGTATGCAAAGCATGCATCTCAATTAGTCAGCAACCAGGTGTGGAAAGT
CCCCAGGCTCCCCAGCAGGCAGAAGTATGCAAAGCATGCATCTCAATTAGTCAGCAACCATAGTCCCGCC
CCTAACTCCGCCCATCCCGCCCCTAACTCCGCCCAGTTCCGCCCATTCTCCGCCCCATGGCTGACTAATT
TTTTTTATTTATGCAGAGGCCGAGGCCGCCTCTGCCTCTGAGCTATTCCAGAAGTAGTGAGGAGGCTTTT
TTGGAGGCCTAGGCTTTTGCAAAAAGCTCCCGGGAGCTTGTATATCCATTTTCGGATCTGATCAAGAGAC
AGGATGAGGATCGTTTCGCATGATTGAACAAGATGGATTGCACGCAGGTTCTCCGGCCGCTTGGGTGGAG
AGGCTATTCGGCTATGACTGGGCACAACAGACAATCGGCTGCTCTGATGCCGCCGTGTTCCGGCTGTCAG
CGCAGGGGCGCCCGGTTCTTTTTGTCAAGACCGACCTGTCCGGTGCCCTGAATGAACTGCAGGACGAGGC
AGCGCGGCTATCGTGGCTGGCCACGACGGGCGTTCCTTGCGCAGCTGTGCTCGACGTTGTCACTGAAGCG
GGAAGGGACTGGCTGCTATTGGGCGAAGTGCCGGGGCAGGATCTCCTGTCATCTCACCTTGCTCCTGCCG
AGAAAGTATCCATCATGGCTGATGCAATGCGGCGGCTGCATACGCTTGATCCGGCTACCTGCCCATTCGA
CCACCAAGCGAAACATCGCATCGAGCGAGCACGTACTCGGATGGAAGCCGGTCTTGTCGATCAGGATGAT
CTGGACGAAGAGCATCAGGGGCTCGCGCCAGCCGAACTGTTCGCCAGGCTCAAGGCGCGCATGCCCGACG
GCGAGGATCTCGTCGTGACCCATGGCGATGCCTGCTTGCCGAATATCATGGTGGAAAATGGCCGCTTTTC
TGGATTCATCGACTGTGGCCGGCTGGGTGTGGCGGACCGCTATCAGGACATAGCGTTGGCTACCCGTGAT
ATTGCTGAAGAGCTTGGCGGCGAATGGGCTGACCGCTTCCTCGTGCTTTACGGTATCGCCGCTCCCGATT
CGCAGCGCATCGCCTTCTATCGCCTTCTTGACGAGTTCTTCTGAGCGGGACTCTGGGGTTCGAAATGACC
GACCAAGCGACGCCCAACCTGCCATCACGAGATTTCGATTCCACCGCCGCCTTCTATGAAAGGTTGGGCT
TCGGAATCGTTTTCCGGGACGCCGGCTGGATGATCCTCCAGCGCGGGGATCTCATGCTGGAGTTCTTCGC
CCACCCCAACTTGTTTATTGCAGCTTATAATGGTTACAAATAAAGCAATAGCATCACAAATTTCACAAAT
AAAGCATTTTTTTCACTGCATTCTAGTTGTGGTTTGTCCAAACTCATCAATGTATCTTATCATGTCTGTA
TACCGTCGACCTCTAGCTAGAGCTTGGCGTAATCATGGTCATAGCTGTTTCCTGTGTGAAATTGTTATCC
GCTCACAATTCCACACAACATACGAGCCGGAAGCATAAAGTGTAAAGCCTGGGGTGCCTAATGAGTGAGC
TAACTCACATTAATTGCGTTGCGCTCACTGCCCGCTTTCCAGTCGGGAAACCTGTCGTGCCAGCTGCATT
AATGAATCGGCCAACGCGCGGGGAGAGGCGGTTTGCGTATTGGGCGCTCTTCCGCTTCCTCGCTCACTGA
CTCGCTGCGCTCGGTCGTTCGGCTGCGGCGAGCGGTATCAGCTCACTCAAAGGCGGTAATACGGTTATCC
ACAGAATCAGGGGATAACGCAGGAAAGAACATGTGAGCAAAAGGCCAGCAAAAGGCCAGGAACCGTAAAA
AGGCCGCGTTGCTGGCGTTTTTCCATAGGCTCCGCCCCCCTGACGAGCATCACAAAAATCGACGCTCAAG
TCAGAGGTGGCGAAACCCGACAGGACTATAAAGATACCAGGCGTTTCCCCCTGGAAGCTCCCTCGTGCGC
TCTCCTGTTCCGACCCTGCCGCTTACCGGATACCTGTCCGCCTTTCTCCCTTCGGGAAGCGTGGCGCTTT
CTCAATGCTCACGCTGTAGGTATCTCAGTTCGGTGTAGGTCGTTCGCTCCAAGCTGGGCTGTGTGCACGA
ACCCCCCGTTCAGCCCGACCGCTGCGCCTTATCCGGTAACTATCGTCTTGAGTCCAACCCGGTAAGACAC
GACTTATCGCCACTGGCAGCAGCCACTGGTAACAGGATTAGCAGAGCGAGGTATGTAGGCGGTGCTACAG
AGTTCTTGAAGTGGTGGCCTAACTACGGCTACACTAGAAGGACAGTATTTGGTATCTGCGCTCTGCTGAA
GCCAGTTACCTTCGGAAAAAGAGTTGGTAGCTCTTGATCCGGCAAACAAACCACCGCTGGTAGCGGTGGT
TTTTTTGTTTGCAAGCAGCAGATTACGCGCAGAAAAAAAGGATCTCAAGAAGATCCTTTGATCTTTTCTA
CGGGGTCTGACGCTCAGTGGAACGAAAACTCACGTTAAGGGATTTTGGTCATGAGATTATCAAAAAGGAT
CTTCACCTAGATCCTTTTAAATTAAAAATGAAGTTTTAAATCAATCTAAAGTATATATGAGTAAACTTGG
TCTGACAGTTACCAATGCTTAATCAGTGAGGCACCTATCTCAGCGATCTGTCTATTTCGTTCATCCATAG
TTGCCTGACTCCCCGTCGTGTAGATAACTACGATACGGGAGGGCTTACCATCTGGCCCCAGTGCTGCAAT
GATACCGCGAGACCCACGCTCACCGGCTCCAGATTTATCAGCAATAAACCAGCCAGCCGGAAGGGCCGAG
CGCAGAAGTGGTCCTGCAACTTTATCCGCCTCCATCCAGTCTATTAATTGTTGCCGGGAAGCTAGAGTAA
GTAGTTCGCCAGTTAATAGTTTGCGCAACGTTGTTGCCATTGCTACAGGCATCGTGGTGTCACGCTCGTC
GTTTGGTATGGCTTCATTCAGCTCCGGTTCCCAACGATCAAGGCGAGTTACATGATCCCCCATGTTGTGC
AAAAAAGCGGTTAGCTCCTTCGGTCCTCCGATCGTTGTCAGAAGTAAGTTGGCCGCAGTGTTATCACTCA
TGGTTATGGCAGCACTGCATAATTCTCTTACTGTCATGCCATCCGTAAGATGCTTTTCTGTGACTGGTGA
GTACTCAACCAAGTCATTCTGAGAATAGTGTATGCGGCGACCGAGTTGCTCTTGCCCGGCGTCAATACGG
GATAATACCGCGCCACATAGCAGAACTTTAAAAGTGCTCATCATTGGAAAACGTTCTTCGGGGCGAAAAC
TCTCAAGGATCTTACCGCTGTTGAGATCCAGTTCGATGTAACCCACTCGTGCACCCAACTGATCTTCAGC
ATCTTTTACTTTCACCAGCGTTTCTGGGTGAGCAAAAACAGGAAGGCAAAATGCCGCAAAAAAGGGAATA
AGGGCGACACGGAAATGTTGAATACTCATACTCTTCCTTTTTCAATATTATTGAAGCATTTATCAGGGTT
ATTGTCTCATGAGCGGATACATATTTGAATGTATTTAGAAAAATAAACAAATAGGGGTTCCGCGCACATT
TCCCCGAAAAGTGCCACCTGACGTC
