>Addgene plasmid #64730 | pcDNA3-PM-CaNAR2 | addgene partial sequence | sequence record 111757 | CMV-F 5'-CGCAAATGGGCGGTAGGCGTG-3'
ACTAGAGAACCCACTGCTTACTGGCTTATCGAAATTAATACGACTCACTATAGGGAGACCCAAGCTTGCG
GCCGCCACCATGGGCTGCATCAAGAGCAAGCGCAAGGACAAGGATCCCATGGTGAGCAAGGGCGAGGAGC
TGTTCACCGGGGTGGTGCCCATCCTGGTCGAGCTGGACGGCGACGTAAACGGCCACAAGTTCAGCGTGTC
CGGCGAGGGCGAGGGCGATGCCACCTACGGCAAGCTGACCCTGAAGTTCATCTGCACCACCGGCAAGCTG
CCCGTGCCCTGGCCCACCCTCGTGACCACCCTGAGCTGGGGCGTGCAGTGCTTCGCCCGCTACCCCGACC
ACATGAAGCAGCACGACTTCTTCAAGTCCGCCATGCCCGAAGGCTACGTCCAGGAGCGCACCATCTTCTT
CAAGGACGACGGCAACTACAAGACCCGCGCCGAGGTGAAGTTCGAGGGCGACACCCTGGTGAACCGCATC
GAGCTGAAGGGCATCGACTTCAAGGAGGACGGCAACATCCTGGGGCACAAGCTGGAGTACAACGCCATCC
ACGGCAACGTCTATATCACCGCCGACAAGCAGAAGAACGGCATCAAGGCCAACTTCGGCCTCAACTGCAA
CATCGAGGACGGCAGCGTGCAGCTCGCCGACCACTACCAGCAGAACACCCCCATCGGCGACGGCCCCGTG
CTGCTGCCCGACAACCACTACCTGAGCACCCAGTCCAAGCTGAGCAAAGACCCCAACGAGAAGCGCGATC
ACATGGTCCTGCTGGAGTTCGTGACCGCCGCCGGGATCACTCTCGGCATGGACGA
