>Addgene plasmid #64730 | pcDNA3-PM-CaNAR2 | addgene partial sequence | sequence record 112460 | BGH-rev 5'-TAGAAGGCACAGTCGAGG-3'
TCTAGATGCATGCTCGAGCGGCCGCCAGTGTGATGGATATCTGCAGAATTCTTACTATTTGTACAATTCA
TTCATACCCTCGGTAATACCAGCAGCAGTCAAAAATTCTAACAAGACCATGTGGTCTCTCTTTTCGTTTG
GATCTTTGAATAAGGCAGATTGATAGGATAAGTAATGGTTGTCTGGTAACAAGACTGGACCATCACCAAT
TGGAGTATTTTGTTGATAATGGTCAGCTAATTGAACACCACCATCTTCAATGTTGTGTCTAATTTTGAAG
TTAGCTTTGATACCATTCTTTTGTTTGTCAGCAGTGATGTAAACATTGTGAGAGTTATAGTTGTATTCCA
ATTTGTGACCTAAAATGTTACCATCTTCTTTAAAATCAATACCTTTTAATTCGATTCTATTAACTAAGGT
ATCACCTTCAAACTTGACTTCAGCTCTGGTCTTGTAGTTACCGTCATCTTTGAAAAAAATAGTTCTTTCT
TGAACATAACCTTCTGGCATGGCAGACTTGAAAAAGTCATGTTGTTTCATATGATCTGGGTATCTAGCAA
AACATTGAACACCATAACCTAAAGTAGTGACTAAGGTTGGCCATGGAACTGGCAATTTACCAGTAGTACA
GAGTAATTTTAAGGTCAATTTACCGTACGTAGCATCACCTTCACCTTCACCGGAGACAG
